Addgene plasmid #138367: pLenti-161K enhancer-ETS-CORE-MUT-minP:fLuc-TK:rLuc
Purpose: Lentiviral plasmid contains 161k modified human enhancer with with ETS binding sites mutated driving firefly Luciferase 2 and Renilla Luciferase driven by TK promoter
Depositing lab: Nathan Lawson. Depositing organization: University of Massachusetts, Worcester. Publication: Genomic Characterization of Endothelial Enhancers Reveals a Multifunctional Role for NR2F2 in Regulation of Arteriovenous Gene Expression. Sissaoui S, Yu J, Yan A, Li R, Zhu LJ, Kucukural A, Yukselen O, Lawson ND. Circ Res. 2020 Feb 17. doi: 10.1161/CIRCRESAHA.119.316075. PubMed 32065070.
Backbone
  Vector backbone: Lentiviral
  Total vector size (bp): 10979
  Vector type: Mammalian Expression, Lentiviral
Growth in bacteria
  Bacterial resistance: Ampicillin, 100 μg/mL
  Growth temperature: 37°C
  Growth strain: NEB Stable
  Copy number: Unknown
Gene/Insert
  Gene/Insert name: 161K human enhancer, with ETS binding sites mutated, driving firefly enhancer and TK driving refills luciferase
  Species: H. sapiens (human)
  Cloning method: Gateway Cloning
  Sequencing primers: 5′ T7; 3′ T3
Terms and licenses: Academic/Nonprofit Terms; Industry Terms: Not Available to Industry
How to cite: pLenti-161K enhancer-ETS-CORE-MUT-minP:fLuc-TK:rLuc was a gift from Nathan Lawson (Addgene plasmid # 138367 ; http://n2t.net/addgene:138367 ; RRID:Addgene_138367)
