[The description below was written by a language model from this plasmid's Addgene catalogue record and pLannotate feature annotations shown in this document.]
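Description:
pLenti-161K enhancer-ETS-CORE-MUT-minP:fLuc-TK:rLuc is a roughly 11 kb self-inactivating HIV-1-based lentiviral transfer plasmid that carries a dual-luciferase reporter for testing enhancer activity in mammalian cells. It is propagated in E. coli through a high-copy ColE1/pUC-type origin with ampicillin selection (AmpR), and it also contains an f1 origin and an SV40 origin. The viral framework consists of an RSV promoter fused to a truncated 5' LTR, the Ψ packaging signal with a gag fragment, the RRE for Rev-dependent export of the genomic RNA, the cPPT/CTS, a WPRE, and a ΔU3 3' LTR followed by an SV40 polyadenylation signal. This layout needs packaging functions supplied in trans and leaves the integrated provirus without LTR promoter activity.

The payload was assembled by multisite Gateway cloning, as shown by the attB4, attB1 and attB2 sites. The unannotated segment of about 1 kb between attB4 and attB1 is presumably the human "161K" enhancer, in a version whose ETS binding sites have been mutated. It lies directly upstream of a minimal TATA-box promoter (minP) driving the synthetic firefly luciferase luc2, so firefly signal reports whatever enhancer activity remains. Downstream of attB2, an HSV TK promoter with a chimeric intron drives Renilla luciferase. This gives a constitutive internal control on the same integrated unit for normalising transduction and expression.

The associated study concerns endothelial enhancers, and the construct most likely serves as the ETS-mutant counterpart to a wild-type enhancer reporter for assessing how much ETS motifs contribute to activity. The record does not specify the genomic locus of the enhancer or the exact mutations.
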