Features (pLannotate 1.2.2; 34 found; start..end, strand, type, name):
      1..22      +  protein_bind   CAP binding site: CAP binding activates transcription in the presence of cAMP. E. coli catabolite activator protein
     37..67      +  promoter       lac promoter: promoter for the E. coli lac operon
     71..93      +  protein_bind   lac operator (fragment): The lac repressor binds to the lac operator to inhibit transcription in E. coli. This inhibition can be relieved by adding lactose or isopropyl-β-D-thiogalactopyranoside (IPTG). lac repressor encoded by lacI
    136..154     +  promoter       T3 promoter: promoter for bacteriophage T3 RNA polymerase
    182..408     +  promoter       RSV promoter: Rous sarcoma virus enhancer/promoter
    409..589     +  LTR            5' LTR (truncated): truncated 5' long terminal repeat (LTR) from HIV-1
    636..761     +  misc_feature   HIV-1 Ψ: packaging signal of human immunodeficiency virus type 1
    745..1108    +  CDS            HIV-1 gag (fragment): gag protein from human immunodeficiency virus 1; gag
   1254..1487    +  misc_feature   RRE: The Rev response element (RRE) of HIV-1 allows for Rev-dependent mRNA export from the nucleus to the cytoplasm.
   1864..1964    +  CDS            Rev (fragment): human immunodeficiency virus 1 (HIV-1) Rev protein; rev; enhances nuclear export of unspliced and incompletely spliced viral mRNAs
   1983..2100    +  misc_feature   cPPT/CTS: central polypurine tract and central termination sequence of HIV-1
   2144..2162    -  misc_feature   MCS (fragment): pUC18/19 multiple cloning site
   2168..2188    +  protein_bind   attB4: mutant version of attB; core recombination site for the Gateway® BP reaction BP Clonase™
   3180..3200    +  protein_bind   attB1: mutant version of attB; core recombination site for the Gateway® BP reaction BP Clonase™
   3210..3241    +  promoter       minP: minimal TATA-box promoter with low basal activity
   3274..4926    +  CDS            luciferase: firefly luciferase synthetic luc2 version of the luciferase gene
   4943..4963    -  protein_bind   attB2: mutant version of attB; core recombination site for the Gateway® BP reaction BP Clonase™
   4965..5716    +  promoter       HSV TK promoter: herpes simplex virus thymidine kinase promoter
   5786..5918    +  intron         chimeric intron: chimera between introns from human β-globin and immunoglobulin heavy chain genes
   5963..5981    +  promoter       T7 promoter: promoter for bacteriophage T7 RNA polymerase
   5991..6926    +  CDS            Rluc: luciferase from the anthozoan coelenterate Renilla reniformis (sea pansy)
   6948..6973    -  polyA_signal   SV40 poly(A) signal (fragment): SV40 polyadenylation signal
   7009..7597    +  misc_feature   WPRE: woodchuck hepatitis virus posttranscriptional regulatory element
   7614..7682    +  CDS            nef (fragment): NEF_HV1Z2 - Experimental evidence at protein level: Swiss-Prot protein existence level 1. Extracellular Nef protein targets CD4(+) T-lymphocytes for apoptosis by interacting with CXCR4 surface receptors. From Human immunodeficiency virus type 1 group M subtype D (isolate Z2/CDC-Z34) (HIV-1).
   7684..7917    +  LTR            3' LTR (ΔU3): self-inactivating 3' long terminal repeat (LTR) from HIV-1
   7989..8110    +  polyA_signal   SV40 poly(A) signal: SV40 polyadenylation signal
   8150..8285    +  rep_origin     SV40 ori: SV40 origin of replication
   8306..8324    -  promoter       T7 promoter: promoter for bacteriophage T7 RNA polymerase
   8332..8487    +  CDS            lacZα (fragment): LacZα fragment of β-galactosidase; lacZ fragment
   8492..8920    +  rep_origin     f1 ori (sequence partly withheld): f1 bacteriophage origin of replication; arrow indicates direction of (+) strand synthesis
   8973..9077    +  promoter       AmpR promoter: bla
   9078..9938    +  CDS            AmpR: β-lactamase; bla; confers resistance to ampicillin, carbenicillin, and related antibiotics
  10109..10697   +  rep_origin     ori: high-copy-number ColE1/pMB1/pBR322/pUC origin of replication
  10880..10972   +  CDS            lacI (fragment): lac repressor; lacI; The lac repressor binds to the lac operator to inhibit transcription in E. coli. This inhibition can be relieved by adding lactose or isopropyl-β-D-thiogalactopyranoside (IPTG).
>Addgene plasmid #138367 | pLenti-161K enhancer-ETS-CORE-MUT-minP:fLuc-TK:rLuc | addgene full sequence | sequence record 273247 | Addgene NGS Result
TAATGTGAGTTAGCTCACTCATTAGGCACCCCAGGCTTTACACTTTATGCTTCCGGCTCGTATGTTGTGT
GGAATTGTGAGCGGATAACAATTTCACACAGGAAACAGCTATGACCATGATTACGCCAAGCGCGCAATTA
ACCCTCACTAAAGGGAACAAAAGCTGGAGCTGCAAGCTTAATGTAGTCTTATGCAATACTCTTGTAGTCT
TGCAACATGGTAACGATGAGTTAGCAACATGCCTTACAAGGAGAGAAAAAGCACCGTGCATGCCGATTGG
TGGAAGTAAGGTGGTACGATCGTGCCTTATTAGGAAGGCAACAGACGGGTCTGACATGGATTGGACGAAC
CACTGAATTGCCGCATTGCAGAGATATTGTATTTAAGTGCCTAGCTCGATACATAAACGGGTCTCTCTGG
TTAGACCAGATCTGAGCCTGGGAGCTCTCTGGCTAACTAGGGAACCCACTGCTTAAGCCTCAATAAAGCT
TGCCTTGAGTGCTTCAAGTAGTGTGTGCCCGTCTGTTGTGTGACTCTGGTAACTAGAGATCCCTCAGACC
CTTTTAGTCAGTGTGGAAAATCTCTAGCAGTGGCGCCCGAACAGGGACTTGAAAGCGAAAGGGAAACCAG
AGGAGCTCTCTCGACGCAGGACTCGGCTTGCTGAAGCGCGCACGGCAAGAGGCGAGGGGCGGCGACTGGT
GAGTACGCCAAAAATTTTGACTAGCGGAGGCTAGAAGGAGAGAGATGGGTGCGAGAGCGTCAGTATTAAG
CGGGGGAGAATTAGATCGCGATGGGAAAAAATTCGGTTAAGGCCAGGGGGAAAGAAAAAATATAAATTAA
AACATATAGTATGGGCAAGCAGGGAGCTAGAACGATTCGCAGTTAATCCTGGCCTGTTAGAAACATCAGA
AGGCTGTAGACAAATACTGGGACAGCTACAACCATCCCTTCAGACAGGATCAGAAGAACTTAGATCATTA
TATAATACAGTAGCAACCCTCTATTGTGTGCATCAAAGGATAGAGATAAAAGACACCAAGGAAGCTTTAG
ACAAGATAGAGGAAGAGCAAAACAAAAGTAAGACCACCGCACAGCAAGCGGCCGCTGATCTTCAGACCTG
GAGGAGGAGATATGAGGGACAATTGGAGAAGTGAATTATATAAATATAAAGTAGTAAAAATTGAACCATT
AGGAGTAGCACCCACCAAGGCAAAGAGAAGAGTGGTGCAGAGAGAAAAAAGAGCAGTGGGAATAGGAGCT
TTGTTCCTTGGGTTCTTGGGAGCAGCAGGAAGCACTATGGGCGCAGCGTCAATGACGCTGACGGTACAGG
CCAGACAATTATTGTCTGGTATAGTGCAGCAGCAGAACAATTTGCTGAGGGCTATTGAGGCGCAACAGCA
TCTGTTGCAACTCACAGTCTGGGGCATCAAGCAGCTCCAGGCAAGAATCCTGGCTGTGGAAAGATACCTA
AAGGATCAACAGCTCCTGGGGATTTGGGGTTGCTCTGGAAAACTCATTTGCACCACTGCTGTGCCTTGGA
ATGCTAGTTGGAGTAATAAATCTCTGGAACAGATTTGGAATCACACGACCTGGATGGAGTGGGACAGAGA
AATTAACAATTACACAAGCTTAATACACTCCTTAATTGAAGAATCGCAAAACCAGCAAGAAAAGAATGAA
CAAGAATTATTGGAATTAGATAAATGGGCAAGTTTGTGGAATTGGTTTAACATAACAAATTGGCTGTGGT
ATATAAAATTATTCATAATGATAGTAGGAGGCTTGGTAGGTTTAAGAATAGTTTTTGCTGTACTTTCTAT
AGTGAATAGAGTTAGGCAGGGATATTCACCATTATCGTTTCAGACCCACCTCCCAACCCCGAGGGGACCC
GACAGGCCCGAAGGAATAGAAGAAGAAGGTGGAGAGAGAGACAGAGACAGATCCATTCGATTAGTGAACG
GATCTCGACGGTATCGGTTAACTTTTAAAAGAAAAGGGGGGATTGGGGGGTACAGTGCAGGGGAAAGAAT
AGTAGACATAATAGCAACAGACATACAAACTAAAGAATTACAAAAACAAATTACAAAAATTCAAAATTTT
ATCGATCACGAGACTAGCCTCCTAGCCCGGGCTCGAGCAGCTGAAGCTTGCATGCCTGCAGGGCTATCAA
CTTTGTATAGAAAAGTTGGGCTGCTGATTCATATCCCAGTGAGGTCATCTGAATTTTGGGGGACCTCAAA
TAGAAATCATATGGGGGAAAGAATGAGCCTAGCTCAAACCAGACAGGCTGAGAGCTTATCTTGCCAGGAC
ATAGGCTCCCCGGTGGGTGGGGGAGATGGCCATTGCTGCCTTTCTTTCCTTCCCCACTGAATTTAAGCAG
ATGCAGTTAGTCACTGTGCAAAGGAGTATGTGCAAATCTAAGTATTCATGTTTATGTGTGGTTGTCAGGT
CTAAATCAGCCAGGCAGTAATTTCTCTGGGAGCCCAATGTAGGCACTAAATTTTGCACTCAACCACCGAA
TGGTCCACATGCCCCTTAATCTGTCTTCCTGCAGGAGGGCTCCCTTGGCACCATCCTGCCTGAACTTGGG
GCCAGCCTTTCACTGGAGCCCCTTCCCGTGAATTATGGCCTACAGCATGGGGGCTGAATAGAAAAAAAAA
AACCCTCCAGAAATTCAACTGGAAGGGCTGACCGGAATTCAACCTAATGTTGAGAATAGCAGGAAAGCTT
CTATTATTCTACTTCATTCTATCTGCTATGAGGCAGTGCGGTCGCCTGGAGTCGACTGAGCTTAACTCAT
TACGCTGGATTACGGAGTCACAGCCATGGTGCCTGCTAAAGCCAAATATCTCACTCCTGAGACTCACTAC
ACTTCCTGATAGGATGCACTTGCGTGTCTCCTAGTGACCTTAAACACTAATAAAGGAGTCATAATATGAC
CTAGACAAGACCTAGGAGCCAATCAGAATGCAAATGATTGATGGGAGTGCTTTTGGTTATCTACTGTTTG
TCCTGACGCTTGGCGTGGTTCTTTGTATTATGATTGTGTGGGCAGTAGGCTTAAAAATACATACAGGCAT
TGCTTTCCACATTGTTGAAGGTTAATCCTAAGGTGTGGCAAAGAAACTATATTTTATAGACTGGAACCTC
ATGGGCACCAGCTAGTTTTTGCTCTTCCTCAAGTTTGTACAAAAAAGCAGGCTAGACACTAGAGGGTATA
TAATGGAAGCTCGACTTCCAGCTTGGCAATCCGGTACTGTTGGTAAAGCCACCATGGAAGATGCCAAAAA
CATTAAGAAGGGCCCAGCGCCATTCTACCCACTCGAAGACGGGACCGCCGGCGAGCAGCTGCACAAAGCC
ATGAAGCGCTACGCCCTGGTGCCCGGCACCATCGCCTTTACCGACGCACATATCGAGGTGGACATTACCT
ACGCCGAGTACTTCGAGATGAGCGTTCGGCTGGCAGAAGCTATGAAGCGCTATGGGCTGAATACAAACCA
TCGGATCGTGGTGTGCAGCGAGAATAGCTTGCAGTTCTTCATGCCCGTGTTGGGTGCCCTGTTCATCGGT
GTGGCTGTGGCCCCAGCTAACGACATCTACAACGAGCGCGAGCTGCTGAACAGCATGGGCATCAGCCAGC
CCACCGTCGTATTCGTGAGCAAGAAAGGGCTGCAAAAGATCCTCAACGTGCAAAAGAAGCTACCGATCAT
ACAAAAGATCATCATCATGGATAGCAAGACCGACTACCAGGGCTTCCAAAGCATGTACACCTTCGTGACT
TCCCATTTGCCACCCGGCTTCAACGAGTACGACTTCGTGCCCGAGAGCTTCGACCGGGACAAAACCATCG
CCCTGATCATGAACAGTAGTGGCAGTACCGGATTGCCCAAGGGCGTAGCCCTACCGCACCGCACCGCTTG
TGTCCGATTCAGTCATGCCCGCGACCCCATCTTCGGCAACCAGATCATCCCCGACACCGCTATCCTCAGC
GTGGTGCCATTTCACCACGGCTTCGGCATGTTCACCACGCTGGGCTACTTGATCTGCGGCTTTCGGGTCG
TGCTCATGTACCGCTTCGAGGAGGAGCTATTCTTGCGCAGCTTGCAAGACTATAAGATTCAATCTGCCCT
GCTGGTGCCCACACTATTTAGCTTCTTCGCTAAGAGCACTCTCATCGACAAGTACGACCTAAGCAACTTG
CACGAGATCGCCAGCGGCGGGGCGCCGCTCAGCAAGGAGGTAGGTGAGGCCGTGGCCAAACGCTTCCACC
TACCAGGCATCCGCCAGGGCTACGGCCTGACAGAAACAACCAGCGCCATTCTGATCACCCCCGAAGGGGA
CGACAAGCCTGGCGCAGTAGGCAAGGTGGTGCCCTTCTTCGAGGCTAAGGTGGTGGACTTGGACACCGGT
AAGACACTGGGTGTGAACCAGCGCGGCGAGCTGTGCGTCCGTGGCCCCATGATCATGAGCGGCTACGTTA
ACAACCCCGAGGCTACAAACGCTCTCATCGACAAGGACGGCTGGCTGCACAGCGGCGACATCGCCTACTG
GGACGAGGACGAGCACTTCTTCATCGTGGACCGGCTGAAGAGCCTGATCAAATACAAGGGCTACCAGGTA
GCCCCAGCCGAACTGGAGAGCATCCTGCTGCAACACCCCAACATCTTCGACGCCGGGGTCGCCGGCCTGC
CCGACGACGATGCCGGCGAGCTGCCCGCCGCAGTCGTCGTGCTGGAACACGGTAAAACCATGACCGAGAA
GGAGATCGTGGACTATGTGGCCAGCCAGGTTACAACCGCCAAGAAGCTGCGCGGTGGTGTTGTGTTCGTG
GACGAGGTGCCTAAAGGACTGACCGGCAAGTTGGACGCCCGCAAGATCCGCGAGATTCTCATTAAGGCCA
AGAAGGGCGGCAAGATCGCCGTGTAATAATTCTAGAGTCACCCAGCTTTCTTGTACAAAGTGGAAATGAG
TCTTCGGACCTCGCGGGGGCCGCTTAAGCGGTGGTTAGGGTTTGTCTGACGCGGGGGGAGGGGGAAGGAA
CGAAACACTCTCATTCGGAGGCGGCTCGGGGTTTGGTCTTGGTGGCCACGGGCACGCAGAAGAGCGCCGC
GATCCTCTTAAGCACCCCCCCGCCCTCCGTGGAGGCGGGGGTTTGGTCGGCGGGTGGTAACTGGCGGGCC
GCTGACTCGGGCGGGTCGCGCGCCCCAGAGTGTGACCTTTTCGGTCTGCTCGCAGACCCCCGGGCGGCGC
CGCCGCGGCGGCGACGGGCTCGCTGGGTCCTAGGCTCCATGGGGACCGTATACGTGGACAGGCTCTGGAG
CATCCGCACGACTGCGGTGATATTACCGGAGACCTTCTGCGGGACGAGCCGGGTCACGCGGCTGACGCGG
AGCGTCCGTTGGGCGACAAACACCAGGACGGGGCACAGGTACACTATCTTGTCACCCGGAGGCGCGAGGG
ACTGCAGGAGCTTCAGGGAGTGGCGCAGCTGCTTCATCCCCGTGGCCCGTTGCTCGCGTTTGCTGGCGGT
GTCCCCGGAAGAAATATATTTGCATGTCTTTAGTTCTATGATGACACAAACCCCGCCCAGCGTCTTGTCA
TTGGCGAATTCGAACACGCAGATGCAGTCGGGGCGGCGCGGTCCCAGGTCCACTTCGCATATTAAGGTGA
CGCGTGTGGCCTCGAACACCGAGCGACCCTGCAGCGACCCGCTTAAAAGCTTGATTCTTCTGACACAACA
GTCTCGAACTTAAGCTGCAGAAGTTGGTCGTGAGGCACTGGGCAGGTAAGTATCAAGGTTACAAGACAGG
TTTAAGGAGACCAATAGAAACTGGGCTTGTCGAGACAGAGAAGACTCTTGCGTTTCTGATAGGCACCTAT
TGGTCTTACTGACATCCACTTTGCCTTTCTCTCCACAGGTGTCCACTCCCAGTTCAATTACAGCTCTTAA
GGCTAGAGTACTTAATACGACTCACTATAGGCTAGCCACCATGACTTCGAAAGTTTATGATCCAGAACAA
AGGAAACGGATGATAACTGGTCCGCAGTGGTGGGCCAGATGTAAACAAATGAATGTTCTTGATTCATTTA
TTAATTATTATGATTCAGAAAAACATGCAGAAAATGCTGTTATTTTTTTACATGGTAACGCGGCCTCTTC
TTATTTATGGCGACATGTTGTGCCACATATTGAGCCAGTAGCGCGGTGTATTATACCAGACCTTATTGGT
ATGGGCAAATCAGGCAAATCTGGTAATGGTTCTTATAGGTTACTTGATCATTACAAATATCTTACTGCAT
GGTTTGAACTTCTTAATTTACCAAAGAAGATCATTTTTGTCGGCCATGATTGGGGTGCTTGTTTGGCATT
TCATTATAGCTATGAGCATCAAGATAAGATCAAAGCAATAGTTCACGCTGAAAGTGTAGTAGATGTGATT
GAATCATGGGATGAATGGCCTGATATTGAAGAAGATATTGCGTTGATCAAATCTGAAGAAGGAGAAAAAA
TGGTTTTGGAGAATAACTTCTTCGTGGAAACCATGTTGCCATCAAAAATCATGAGAAAGTTAGAACCAGA
AGAATTTGCAGCATATCTTGAACCATTCAAAGAGAAAGGTGAAGTTCGTCGTCCAACATTATCATGGCCT
CGTGAAATCCCGTTAGTAAAAGGTGGTAAACCTGACGTTGTACAAATTGTTAGGAATTATAATGCTTATC
TACGTGCAAGTGATGATTTACCAAAAATGTTTATTGAATCGGACCCAGGATTCTTTTCCAATGCTATTGT
TGAAGGTGCCAAGAAGTTTCCTAATACTGAATTTGTCAAAGTAAAAGGTCTTCATTTTTCGCAAGAAGAT
GCACCTGATGAAATGGGAAAATATATCAAATCGTTCGTTGAGCGAGTTCTCAAAAATGAACAATAATTCT
AGAGCGGCCGCTTCGAGCAGACATGATAAGATACATTGATGAGCAACTTTATTATACATAGTTGATAATT
CACTCGACAATCAACCTCTGGATTACAAAATTTGTGAAAGATTGACTGGTATTCTTAACTATGTTGCTCC
TTTTACGCTATGTGGATACGCTGCTTTAATGCCTTTGTATCATGCTATTGCTTCCCGTATGGCTTTCATT
TTCTCCTCCTTGTATAAATCCTGGTTGCTGTCTCTTTATGAGGAGTTGTGGCCCGTTGTCAGGCAACGTG
GCGTGGTGTGCACTGTGTTTGCTGACGCAACCCCCACTGGTTGGGGCATTGCCACCACCTGTCAGCTCCT
TTCCGGGACTTTCGCTTTCCCCCTCCCTATTGCCACGGCGGAACTCATCGCCGCCTGCCTTGCCCGCTGC
TGGACAGGGGCTCGGCTGTTGGGCACTGACAATTCCGTGGTGTTGTCGGGGAAGCTGACGTCCTTTCCAT
GGCTGCTCGCCTGTGTTGCCACCTGGATTCTGCGCGGGACGTCCTTCTGCTACGTCCCTTCGGCCCTCAA
TCCAGCGGACCTTCCTTCCCGCGGCCTGCTGCCGGCTCTGCGGCCTCTTCCGCGTCTTCGCCTTCGCCCT
CAGACGAGTCGGATCTCCCTTTGGGCCGCCTCCCCGCCTGGAATTCGAGCTCGGTACCTTTAAGACCAAT
GACTTACAAGGCAGCTGTAGATCTTAGCCACTTTTTAAAAGAAAAGGGGGGACTGGAAGGGCTAATTCAC
TCCCAACGAAGACAAGATCTGCTTTTTGCTTGTACTGGGTCTCTCTGGTTAGACCAGATCTGAGCCTGGG
AGCTCTCTGGCTAACTAGGGAACCCACTGCTTAAGCCTCAATAAAGCTTGCCTTGAGTGCTTCAAGTAGT
GTGTGCCCGTCTGTTGTGTGACTCTGGTAACTAGAGATCCCTCAGACCCTTTTAGTCAGTGTGGAAAATC
TCTAGCAGTAGTAGTTCATGTCATCTTATTATTCAGTATTTATAACTTGCAAAGAAATGAATATCAGAGA
GTGAGAGGAACTTGTTTATTGCAGCTTATAATGGTTACAAATAAAGCAATAGCATCACAAATTTCACAAA
TAAAGCATTTTTTTCACTGCATTCTAGTTGTGGTTTGTCCAAACTCATCAATGTATCTTATCATGTCTGG
CTCTAGCTATCCCGCCCCTAACTCCGCCCATCCCGCCCCTAACTCCGCCCAGTTCCGCCCATTCTCCGCC
CCATGGCTGACTAATTTTTTTTATTTATGCAGAGGCCGAGGCCGCCTCGGCCTCTGAGCTATTCCAGAAG
TAGTGAGGAGGCTTTTTTGGAGGCCTAGGGACGTACCCAATTCGCCCTATAGTGAGTCGTATTACGCGCG
CTCACTGGCCGTCGTTTTACAACGTCGTGACTGGGAAAACCCTGGCGTTACCCAACTTAATCGCCTTGCA
GCACATCCCCCTTTCGCCAGCTGGCGTAATAGCGAAGAGGCCCGCACCGATCGCCCTTCCCAACAGTTGC
GCAGCCTGAATGGCGAATGGG
[124 nt withheld, positions 8492-8615]
C
[91 nt withheld, positions 8617-8707]
A
[49 nt withheld, positions 8709-8757]
CCTTTGACGTTGGAGTCCACGTTCTTT
[37 nt withheld, positions 8785-8821]
ACCCTATCTCGGTCTATTCTTTTGATTTATAAGGGATTTTGCCGATTTCGGCCTATTGGTTAAAAAATGA
GCTGATTTAACAAAAATTTAACGCGAATTTTAACAAAATATTAACGCTTACAATTTAGGTGGCACTTTTC
GGGGAAATGTGCGCGGAACCCCTATTTGTTTATTTTTCTAAATACATTCAAATATGTATCCGCTCATGAG
ACAATAACCCTGATAAATGCTTCAATAATATTGAAAAAGGAAGAGTATGAGTATTCAACATTTCCGTGTC
GCCCTTATTCCCTTTTTTGCGGCATTTTGCCTTCCTGTTTTTGCTCACCCAGAAACGCTGGTGAAAGTAA
AAGATGCTGAAGATCAGTTGGGTGCACGAGTGGGTTACATCGAACTGGATCTCAACAGCGGTAAGATCCT
TGAGAGTTTTCGCCCCGAAGAACGTTTTCCAATGATGAGCACTTTTAAAGTTCTGCTATGTGGCGCGGTA
TTATCCCGTATTGACGCCGGGCAAGAGCAACTCGGTCGCCGCATACACTATTCTCAGAATGACTTGGTTG
AGTACTCACCAGTCACAGAAAAGCATCTTACGGATGGCATGACAGTAAGAGAATTATGCAGTGCTGCCAT
AACCATGAGTGATAACACTGCGGCCAACTTACTTCTGACAACGATCGGAGGACCGAAGGAGCTAACCGCT
TTTTTGCACAACATGGGGGATCATGTAACTCGCCTTGATCGTTGGGAACCGGAGCTGAATGAAGCCATAC
CAAACGACGAGCGTGACACCACGATGCCTGTAGCAATGGCAACAACGTTGCGCAAACTATTAACTGGCGA
ACTACTTACTCTAGCTTCCCGGCAACAATTAATAGACTGGATGGAGGCGGATAAAGTTGCAGGACCACTT
CTGCGCTCGGCCCTTCCGGCTGGCTGGTTTATTGCTGATAAATCTGGAGCCGGTGAGCGTGGGTCTCGCG
GTATCATTGCAGCACTGGGGCCAGATGGTAAGCCCTCCCGTATCGTAGTTATCTACACGACGGGGAGTCA
GGCAACTATGGATGAACGAAATAGACAGATCGCTGAGATAGGTGCCTCACTGATTAAGCATTGGTAACTG
TCAGACCAAGTTTACTCATATATACTTTAGATTGATTTAAAACTTCATTTTTAATTTAAAAGGATCTAGG
TGAAGATCCTTTTTGATAATCTCATGACCAAAATCCCTTAACGTGAGTTTTCGTTCCACTGAGCGTCAGA
CCCCGTAGAAAAGATCAAAGGATCTTCTTGAGATCCTTTTTTTCTGCGCGTAATCTGCTGCTTGCAAACA
AAAAAACCACCGCTACCAGCGGTGGTTTGTTTGCCGGATCAAGAGCTACCAACTCTTTTTCCGAAGGTAA
CTGGCTTCAGCAGAGCGCAGATACCAAATACTGTTCTTCTAGTGTAGCCGTAGTTAGGCCACCACTTCAA
GAACTCTGTAGCACCGCCTACATACCTCGCTCTGCTAATCCTGTTACCAGTGGCTGCTGCCAGTGGCGAT
AAGTCGTGTCTTACCGGGTTGGACTCAAGACGATAGTTACCGGATAAGGCGCAGCGGTCGGGCTGAACGG
GGGGTTCGTGCACACAGCCCAGCTTGGAGCGAACGACCTACACCGAACTGAGATACCTACAGCGTGAGCT
ATGAGAAAGCGCCACGCTTCCCGAAGGGAGAAAGGCGGACAGGTATCCGGTAAGCGGCAGGGTCGGAACA
GGAGAGCGCACGAGGGAGCTTCCAGGGGGAAACGCCTGGTATCTTTATAGTCCTGTCGGGTTTCGCCACC
TCTGACTTGAGCGTCGATTTTTGTGATGCTCGTCAGGGGGGCGGAGCCTATGGAAAAACGCCAGCAACGC
GGCCTTTTTACGGTTCCTGGCCTTTTGCTGGCCTTTTGCTCACATGTTCTTTCCTGCGTTATCCCCTGAT
TCTGTGGATAACCGTATTACCGCCTTTGAGTGAGCTGATACCGCTCGCCGCAGCCGAACGACCGAGCGCA
GCGAGTCAGTGAGCGAGGAAGCGGAAGAGCGCCCAATACGCAAACCGCCTCTCCCCGCGCGTTGGCCGAT
TCATTAATGCAGCTGGCACGACAGGTTTCCCGACTGGAAAGCGGGCAGTGAGCGCAACGCAAT
